Addgene plasmid #83397: His8:MBP-tev-Leu-eΔK-Flv
Purpose: bacterial expression vector pVP16 containing a derivative of E. coli lacZ fused with E. coli flavin binding protein MioC to be used - as control - in N-end rule in vitro ubiquitination studies
Depositing lab: Nico Dissmeyer. Depositing organization: Leibniz Institute of Plant Biochemistry (IPB).
Backbone
  Vector backbone: pVP16
  Vector type: Bacterial Expression, Synthetic Biology
Growth in bacteria
  Bacterial resistance: Ampicillin, 100 μg/mL
  Growth temperature: 37°C
  Growth strain: BL21
  Copy number: High Copy
Gene/Insert
  Gene/Insert name: flavin binding protein MioC
  Species: E. coli
  Insert size (bp): 450
  GenBank ID: WP_080028772.1
  Tag / fusion protein: 8xHis (N terminal on backbone); MBP (N terminal on backbone); 3xHA (N terminal on backbone)
  Cloning method: Gateway Cloning
  Sequencing primers: 5′ gatgtccgctttctggtatgc; 3′ GTTCTGAGGTCATTACTGG
Terms and licenses: Academic/Nonprofit Terms; Industry Terms: Not Available to Industry
How to cite: His8:MBP-tev-Leu-eΔK-Flv was a gift from Nico Dissmeyer (Addgene plasmid # 83397 ; http://n2t.net/addgene:83397 ; RRID:Addgene_83397)
