[The description below was written by a language model from this plasmid's Addgene catalogue record and pLannotate feature annotations shown in this document.]
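Description:
His8:MBP-tev-Leu-eΔK-Flv is a bacterial expression plasmid built on the pVP16 backbone by Gateway cloning, and it produces a recombinant artificial substrate protein in E. coli. It replicates from a high-copy ColE1/pMB1-type origin (a bom site and a fragment of rop are also annotated) and is selected with ampicillin through the AmpR β-lactamase gene. The feature table also shows a cat (chloramphenicol acetyltransferase) coding sequence downstream of the expression cassette, but the catalogue lists only ampicillin resistance.

Expression is driven by a bacteriophage T5 promoter with lac operators. It is repressed by LacI, which the plasmid supplies from a lacIq-driven lacI gene, so the system is IPTG-inducible. Lambda t0 and rrnB T1 terminators follow the cassette. The open reading frame starts with the backbone-encoded 8xHis tag (catalogued but not separately annotated) and a cytosolic maltose binding protein. It continues through attB1 into a TEV protease site (detected as a capTEV fragment), then a short linker that the annotation tool matches to a lacI fragment, although the catalogue describes this "eΔK" element as a lacZ derivative. A 3xHA epitope and the E. coli flavin-binding protein MioC (about 450 bp) come next, and the frame ends before attB2.

The name implies that TEV cleavage removes the His8-MBP moiety and exposes leucine as the new N-terminal residue. This reading, and the reading of ΔK as a lysine-free linker, are inferences from the name and are not stated in the record. The stated purpose is use as a control in in vitro N-end rule ubiquitination studies. The tags would suit affinity purification and HA-based detection.
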