Features (pLannotate 1.2.2; 22 found; start..end, strand, type, name):
     44..133     +  CDS            3xHA: three tandem HA epitope tags
    140..577     +  CDS            mioC: MIOC_ECOLI - Also known as yieB. Experimental evidence at protein level: Swiss-Prot protein existence level 1. Probable electron transporter required for biotin synthase activity. From Escherichia coli (strain K12).
    585..609     -  protein_bind   attB2: mutant version of attB; recombination site for the Gateway® BP reaction BP Clonase™
    677..771     +  terminator     lambda t0 terminator: transcription terminator from phage lambda
    786..814     +  promoter       cat promoter (fragment): promoter of the E. coli cat gene encoding chloramphenicol acetyltransferase
    815..1471    +  CDS            cat: CAT_ECOLX - Experimental evidence at protein level: Swiss-Prot protein existence level 1. This enzyme is an effector of chloramphenicol resistance in bacteria. From Escherichia coli. This protein is used as a marker in many commonly used cloning vectors, such as pACYC184.
   1539..1625    +  terminator     rrnB T1 terminator: Escherichia coli rrnB; transcription terminator T1 from the E. coli rrnB gene
   1648..1665    -  promoter       tet promoter (fragment): E. coli promoter for tetracycline efflux protein gene
   1684..1705    -  protein_bind   CAP binding site: CAP binding activates transcription in the presence of cAMP. E. coli catabolite activator protein
   1718..2800    -  CDS            lacI: lac repressor; lacI; The lac repressor binds to the lac operator to inhibit transcription in E. coli. This inhibition can be relieved by adding lactose or isopropyl-β-D-thiogalactopyranoside (IPTG).
   2801..2878    -  promoter       lacIq promoter: lacI (mutant); In the lacIq allele, a single base change in the promoter boosts expression of the lacI gene about 10-fold.
   2927..2968    +  CDS            rop (fragment): Rop protein, which maintains plasmids at low copy number; rop
   3070..3210    +  misc_feature   bom: basis of mobility region from pBR322
   3396..3984    -  rep_origin     ori: high-copy-number ColE1/pMB1/pBR322/pUC origin of replication
   4155..5015    -  CDS            AmpR: β-lactamase; bla; confers resistance to ampicillin, carbenicillin, and related antibiotics
   5016..5120    -  promoter       AmpR promoter: bla
   5230..5274    +  promoter       T5 promoter: bacteriophage T5 promoter for E. coli RNA polymerase, with embedded lac operator
   5282..5298    +  protein_bind   lac operator: The lac repressor binds to the lac operator to inhibit transcription in E. coli. This inhibition can be relieved by adding lactose or isopropyl-β-D-thiogalactopyranoside (IPTG). lac repressor encoded by lacI
   5368..6465    +  CDS            MBP: maltose binding protein from E. coli; malE (mutated); This version of the gene does not encode a signal sequence, so MBP will remain in the cytosol.
   6535..6559    +  protein_bind   attB1: mutant version of attB; recombination site for the Gateway® BP reaction BP Clonase™
   6562..6579    +  CDS            capTEV™ (fragment): composite tag for in vivo biotinylation, TEV protease cleavage, and 6xHis tagging
   6600..31      +  CDS            lacI (fragment) (across the origin): lac repressor; lacI; The lac repressor binds to the lac operator to inhibit transcription in E. coli. This inhibition can be relieved by adding lactose or isopropyl-β-D-thiogalactopyranoside (IPTG).
>Addgene plasmid #83397 | His8:MBP-tev-Leu-eΔK-Flv | addgene full sequence | sequence record 175072 | Addgene NGS Result
TCCCCGCGCGTTGGCCGATTCATTAATGCAGGGAATGGGATCCTACCCATACGATGTTCCTGACTATGCG
GGCTATCCCTATGACGTCCCGGACTATGCAGGATCCTATCCATACGACGTTCCAGATTACGCTGGTGCTG
CAGATATCACTCTTATCAGCGGCAGCACCCTCGGCGGTGCCGAATATGTAGCAGAACACCTGGCTGAAAA
GCTGGAAGAGGCGGGTTTTACCACCGAAACGCTGCACGGTCCGCTGTTGGAAGATTTATCTGCCTCGGGG
ATCTGGCTGATTATCAGCTCCACCCACGGTGCCGGAGATATTCCGGACAACCTTTCTCCTTTCTATGAAG
CATTGCAGGAACAGAAGCCCGATCTTTCTGCGGTCCGCTTTGGCGCAATCGGTATTGGTAGTCGTGAATA
TGACACCTTTTGTGGGGCTATCGATAAACTCGAGGCAGAACTCAAAGATTCCGGTGCAAAACAGACAGGC
GAAACACTGAAGATCAACATTCTTGATCACGACATTCCGGAAGATCCGGCAGAAGAATGGCTGGGATCGT
GGATTAATTTACTCAAATAATGATACCCAGCTTTCTTGTACAAAGTGGTGATGGCGCGCCTGTAGGACGT
CGACGGTACCATCGATACGCGTTCGAAGCTTAATTAGCTGAGCTTGGACTCCTGTTGATAGATCCAGTAA
TGACCTCAGAACTCCATCTGGATTTGTTCAGAACGCTCGGTTGCCGCCGGGCGTTTTTTATTGGTGAGAA
TCCAAGCTAGCTTGGCGAGATTTTCAGGAGCTAAGGAAGCTAAAATGGAGAAAAAAATCACTGGATATAC
CACCGTTGATATATCCCAATGGCATCGTAAAGAACATTTTGAGGCATTTCAGTCAGTTGCTCAATGTACC
TATAACCAGACCGTTCAGCTGGATATTACGGCCTTTTTAAAGACCGTAAAGAAAAATAAGCACAAGTTTT
ATCCGGCCTTTATTCACATTCTTGCCCGCCTGATGAATGCTCATCCGGAATTTCGTATGGCAATGAAAGA
CGGTGAGCTGGTGATATGGGATAGTGTTCACCCTTGTTACACCGTTTTCCATGAGCAAACTGAAACGTTT
TCATCGCTCTGGAGTGAATACCACGACGATTTCCGGCAGTTTCTACACATATATTCGCAAGATGTGGCGT
GTTACGGTGAAAACCTGGCCTATTTCCCTAAAGGGTTTATTGAGAATATGTTTTTCGTCTCAGCCAATCC
CTGGGTGAGTTTCACCAGTTTTGATTTAAACGTGGCCAATATGGACAACTTCTTCGCCCCCGTTTTCACC
ATGGGCAAATATTATACGCAAGGCGACAAGGTGCTGATGCCGCTGGCGATTCAGGTTCATCATGCCGTTT
GTGATGGCTTCCATGTCGGCAGAATGCTTAATGAATTACAACAGTACTGCGATGAGTGGCAGGGCGGGGC
GTAATTTTTTTAAGGCAGTTATTGGTGCCCTTAAACGCCTGGGGTAATGACTCTCTAGCTTGAGGCATCA
AATAAAACGAAAGGCTCAGTCGAAAGACTGGGCCTTTCGTTTTATCTGTTGTTTGTCGGTGAACGCTCTC
CTGAGTAGGACAAATCCGCCCTCTAGATTACGTGCAGTCGATGATAAGCTGTCAAACATGAGAATTGTGC
CTAATGAGTGAGCTAACTTACATTAATTGCGTTGCGCTCACTGCCCGCTTTCCAGTCGGGAAACCTGTCG
TGCCAGCTGCATTAATGAATCGGCCAACGCGCGGGGAGAGGCGGTTTGCGTATTGGGCGCCAGGGTGGTT
TTTCTTTTCACCAGTGAGACGGGCAACAGCTGATTGCCCTTCACCGCCTGGCCCTGAGAGAGTTGCAGCA
AGCGGTCCACGCTGGTTTGCCCCAGCAGGCGAAAATCCTGTTTGATGGTGGTTAACGGCGGGATATAACA
TGAGCTGTCTTCGGTATCGTCGTATCCCACTACCGAGATATCCGCACCAACGCGCAGCCCGGACTCGGTA
ATGGCGCGCATTGCGCCCAGCGCCATCTGATCGTTGGCAACCAGCATCGCAGTGGGAACGATGCCCTCAT
TCAGCATTTGCATGGTTTGTTGAAAACCGGACATGGCACTCCAGTCGCCTTCCCGTTCCGCTATCGGCTG
AATTTGATTGCGAGTGAGATATTTATGCCAGCCAGCCAGACGCAGACGCGCCGAGACAGAACTTAATGGG
CCCGCTAACAGCGCGATTTGCTGGTGACCCAATGCGACCAGATGCTCCACGCCCAGTCGCGTACCGTCTT
CATGGGAGAAAATAATACTGTTGATGGGTGTCTGGTCAGAGACATCAAGAAATAACGCCGGAACATTAGT
GCAGGCAGCTTCCACAGCAATGGCATCCTGGTCATCCAGCGGATAGTTAATGATCAGCCCACTGACGCGT
TGCGCGAGAAGATTGTGCACCGCCGCTTTACAGGCTTCGACGCCGCTTCGTTCTACCATCGACACCACCA
CGCTGGCACCCAGTTGATCGGCGCGAGATTTAATCGCCGCGACAATTTGCGACGGCGCGTGCAGGGCCAG
ACTGGAGGTGGCAACGCCAATCAGCAACGACTGTTTGCCCGCCAGTTGTTGTGCCACGCGGTTGGGAATG
TAATTCAGCTCCGCCATCGCCGCTTCCACTTTTTCCCGCGTTTTCGCAGAAACGTGGCTGGCCTGGTTCA
CCACGCGGGAAACGGTCTGATAAGAGACACCGGCATACTCTGCGACATCGTATAACGTTACTGGTTTCAC
ATTCACCACCCTGAATTGACTCTCTTCCGGGCGCTATCATGCCATACCGCGAAAGGTTTTGCACCATTCG
ATGGTGTCGGAATTTCGGGCAGCGTTGGGTCCTGGCCACGGGTGCGCATGATCTAGAGCTGCCTCGCGCG
TTTCGGTGATGACGGTGAAAACCTCTGACACATGCAGCTCCCGGAGACGGTCACAGCTTGTCTGTAAGCG
GATGCCGGGAGCAGACAAGCCCGTCAGGGCGCGTCAGCGGGTGTTGGCGGGTGTCGGGGCGCAGCCATGA
CCCAGTCACGTAGCGATAGCGGAGTGTATACTGGCTTAACTATGCGGCATCAGAGCAGATTGTACTGAGA
GTGCACCATATGCGGTGTGAAATACCGCACAGATGCGTAAGGAGAAAATACCGCATCAGGCGCTCTTCCG
CTTCCTCGCTCACTGACTCGCTGCGCTCGGTCGTTCGGCTGCGGCGAGCGGTATCAGCTCACTCAAAGGC
GGTAATACGGTTATCCACAGAATCAGGGGATAACGCAGGAAAGAACATGTGAGCAAAAGGCCAGCAAAAG
GCCAGGAACCGTAAAAAGGCCGCGTTGCTGGCGTTTTTCCATAGGCTCCGCCCCCCTGACGAGCATCACA
AAAATCGACGCTCAAGTCAGAGGTGGCGAAACCCGACAGGACTATAAAGATACCAGGCGTTTCCCCCTGG
AAGCTCCCTCGTGCGCTCTCCTGTTCCGACCCTGCCGCTTACCGGATACCTGTCCGCCTTTCTCCCTTCG
GGAAGCGTGGCGCTTTCTCATAGCTCACGCTGTAGGTATCTCAGTTCGGTGTAGGTCGTTCGCTCCAAGC
TGGGCTGTGTGCACGAACCCCCCGTTCAGCCCGACCGCTGCGCCTTATCCGGTAACTATCGTCTTGAGTC
CAACCCGGTAAGACACGACTTATCGCCACTGGCAGCAGCCACTGGTAACAGGATTAGCAGAGCGAGGTAT
GTAGGCGGTGCTACAGAGTTCTTGAAGTGGTGGCCTAACTACGGCTACACTAGAAGGACAGTATTTGGTA
TCTGCGCTCTGCTGAAGCCAGTTACCTTCGGAAAAAGAGTTGGTAGCTCTTGATCCGGCAAACAAACCAC
CGCTGGTAGCGGTGGTTTTTTTGTTTGCAAGCAGCAGATTACGCGCAGAAAAAAAGGATCTCAAGAAGAT
CCTTTGATCTTTTCTACGGGGTCTGACGCTCAGTGGAACGAAAACTCACGTTAAGGGATTTTGGTCATGA
GATTATCAAAAAGGATCTTCACCTAGATCCTTTTAAATTAAAAATGAAGTTTTAAATCAATCTAAAGTAT
ATATGAGTAAACTTGGTCTGACAGTTACCAATGCTTAATCAGTGAGGCACCTATCTCAGCGATCTGTCTA
TTTCGTTCATCCATAGTTGCCTGACTCCCCGTCGTGTAGATAACTACGATACGGGAGGGCTTACCATCTG
GCCCCAGTGCTGCAATGATACCGCGAGACCCACGCTCACCGGCTCCAGATTTATCAGCAATAAACCAGCC
AGCCGGAAGGGCCGAGCGCAGAAGTGGTCCTGCAACTTTATCCGCCTCCATCCAGTCTATTAATTGTTGC
CGGGAAGCTAGAGTAAGTAGTTCGCCAGTTAATAGTTTGCGCAACGTTGTTGCCATTGCTACAGGCATCG
TGGTGTCACGCTCGTCGTTTGGTATGGCTTCATTCAGCTCCGGTTCCCAACGATCAAGGCGAGTTACATG
ATCCCCCATGTTGTGCAAAAAAGCGGTTAGCTCCTTCGGTCCTCCGATCGTTGTCAGAAGTAAGTTGGCC
GCAGTGTTATCACTCATGGTTATGGCAGCACTGCATAATTCTCTTACTGTCATGCCATCCGTAAGATGCT
TTTCTGTGACTGGTGAGTACTCAACCAAGTCATTCTGAGAATAGTGTATGCGGCGACCGAGTTGCTCTTG
CCCGGCGTCAATACGGGATAATACCGCGCCACATAGCAGAACTTTAAAAGTGCTCATCATTGGAAAACGT
TCTTCGGGGCGAAAACTCTCAAGGATCTTACCGCTGTTGAGATCCAGTTCGATGTAACCCACTCGTGCAC
CCAACTGATCTTCAGCATCTTTTACTTTCACCAGCGTTTCTGGGTGAGCAAAAACAGGAAGGCAAAATGC
CGCAAAAAAGGGAATAAGGGCGACACGGAAATGTTGAATACTCATACTCTTCCTTTTTCAATATTATTGA
AGCATTTATCAGGGTTATTGTCTCATGAGCGGATACATATTTGAATGTATTTAGAAAAATAAACAAATAG
GGGTTCCGCGCACATTTCCCCGAAAAGTGCCACCTGACGTCTAAGAAACCATTATTATCATGACATTAAC
CTATAAAAATAGGCGTATCACGAGGCCCTTTCGTCTTCACCTCGAGAAATCATAAAAAATTTATTTGCTT
TGTGAGCGGATAACAATTATAATAGATTCAATTGTGAGCGGATAACAATTTCACACAGAATTCATTAAAG
AGGAGAAATTAACCATGGGACATCACCATCATCACCATCACCATTCAAAAATCGAAGAAGGTAAACTGGT
AATCTGGATTAACGGCGATAAAGGCTATAACGGTCTCGCTGAAGTCGGTAAGAAATTCGAGAAAGATACC
GGAATTAAAGTCACCGTTGAGCATCCGGATAAACTGGAAGAGAAATTCCCACAGGTTGCGGCAACTGGCG
ATGGCCCTGACATTATCTTCTGGGCACACGACCGCTTTGGTGGCTACGCTCAATCTGGCCTGTTGGCTGA
AATCACCCCGGACAAAGCGTTCCAGGACAAGCTGTATCCGTTTACCTGGGATGCCGTACGTTACAACGGC
AAGCTGATTGCTTACCCGATCGCTGTTGAAGCGTTATCGCTGATTTATAACAAAGATCTGCTGCCGAACC
CGCCAAAAACCTGGGAAGAGATCCCGGCGCTGGATAAAGAACTGAAAGCGAAAGGTAAGAGCGCGCTGAT
GTTCAACCTGCAAGAACCGTACTTCACCTGGCCGCTGATTGCTGCTGACGGGGGTTATGCGTTCAAGTAT
GAAAACGGCAAGTACGACATTAAAGACGTGGGCGTGGATAACGCTGGCGCGAAAGCGGGTCTGACCTTCC
TGGTTGACCTGATTAAAAACAAACACATGAATGCAGACACCGATTACTCCATCGCAGAAGCTGCCTTTAA
TAAAGGCGAAACAGCGATGACCATCAACGGCCCGTGGGCATGGTCCAACATCGACACCAGCAAAGTGAAT
TATGGTGTAACGGTACTGCCGACCTTCAAGGGTCAACCATCCAAACCGTTCGTTGGCGTGCTGAGCGCAG
GTATTAACGCCGCCAGTCCGAACAAAGAGCTGGCAAAAGAGTTCCTCGAAAACTATCTGCTGACTGATGA
AGGTCTGGAAGCGGTTAATAAAGACAAACCGCTGGGTGCCGTAGCGCTGAAGTCTTACGAGGAAGAGTTG
GCGAAAGATCCACGTATTGCCGCCACTATGGAAAACGCCCAGAAAGGTGAAATCATGCCGAACATCCCGC
AGATGTCCGCTTTCTGGTATGCCGTGCGTACTGCGGTGATCAACGCCGCCAGCGGTCGTCAGACTGTCGA
TGAAGCCCTGAAAGACGCGCAGACTAATTCGAGCTCGAACAACAACAACAATAACAATAACAACAACCTC
GGGATCGACGAAAACCTGTACCTCACAAGTTTGTACAAAAAAGCAGGCTTAGAGAATCTTTATTTTCAGT
TGCACGGATCTGGAGCTTGGCTGTTGCCCGTCTCACTGGTGAGAAGAAGAACCACCCTGGCGCCCAATAC
GCAAACCGCCTC
